>Addgene plasmid #225481 | BPK1520-FXR1-N202S-gRNA | addgene full sequence | sequence record 448246 | Addgene NGS Result
TTCGGGGCGAAAACTCTCAAGGATCTTACCGCTGTTGAGATCCAGTTCGATGTAACCCACTCGTGCACCC
AACTGATCTTCAGCATCTTTTACTTTCACCAGCGTTTCTGGGTGAGCAAAAACAGGAAGGCAAAATGCCG
CAAAAAAGGGAATAAGGGCGACACGGAAATGTTGAATACTCATACTCTTCCTTTTTCAATATTATTGAAG
CATTTATCAGGGTTATTGTCTCATGAGCGGATACATATTTGAATGTATTTAGAAAAATAAACAAATAGGG
GTTCCGCGCACATTTCCCCGAAAAGTGCCACCTGACGTCGCTAGCTGTACAAAAAAGCAGGCTTTAAAGG
AACCAATTCAGTCGACTGGATCCGGTACCAAGGTCGGGCAGGAAGAGGGCCTATTTCCCATGATTCCTTC
ATATTTGCATATACGATACAAGGCTGTTAGAGAGATAATTAGAATTAATTTGACTGTAAACACAAAGATA
TTAGTACAAAATACGTGACGTAGAAAGTAATAATTTCTTGGGTAGTTTGCAGTTTTAAAATTATGTTTTA
AAATGGACTATCATATGCTTACCGTAACTTGAAAGTATTTCGATTTCTTGGCTTTATATATCTTGTGGAA
AGGACGAAACACCCAGAAATGAAGAGGCCACTAGTTTTAGAGCTAGAAATAGCAAGTTAAAATAAGGCTA
GTCCGTTATCAACTTGAAAAAGTGGCACCGAGTCGGTGCTTTTTTTAAGCTTGGGCCGCTCGAGGTACCT
CTCTACATATGACATGTGAGCAAAAGGCCAGCAAAAGGCCAGGAACCGTAAAAAGGCCGCGTTGCTGGCG
TTTTTCCATAGGCTCCGCCCCCCTGACGAGCATCACAAAAATCGACGCTCAAGTCAGAGGTGGCGAAACC
CGACAGGACTATAAAGATACCAGGCGTTTCCCCCTGGAAGCTCCCTCGTGCGCTCTCCTGTTCCGACCCT
GCCGCTTACCGGATACCTGTCCGCCTTTCTCCCTTCGGGAAGCGTGGCGCTTTCTCATAGCTCACGCTGT
AGGTATCTCAGTTCGGTGTAGGTCGTTCGCTCCAAGCTGGGCTGTGTGCACGAACCCCCCGTTCAGCCCG
ACCGCTGCGCCTTATCCGGTAACTATCGTCTTGAGTCCAACCCGGTAAGACACGACTTATCGCCACTGGC
AGCAGCCACTGGTAACAGGATTAGCAGAGCGAGGTATGTAGGCGGTGCTACAGAGTTCTTGAAGTGGTGG
CCTAACTACGGCTACACTAGAAGAACAGTATTTGGTATCTGCGCTCTGCTGAAGCCAGTTACCTTCGGAA
AAAGAGTTGGTAGCTCTTGATCCGGCAAACAAACCACCGCTGGTAGCGGTGGTTTTTTTGTTTGCAAGCA
GCAGATTACGCGCAGAAAAAAAGGATCTCAAGAAGATCCTTTGATCTTTTCTACGGGGTCTGACGCTCAG
TGGAACGAAAACTCACGTTAAGGGATTTTGGTCATGAGATTATCAAAAAGGATCTTCACCTAGATCCTTT
TAAATTAAAAATGAAGTTTTAAATCAATCTAAAGTATATATGAGTAAACTTGGTCTGACAGTTACCAATG
CTTAATCAGTGAGGCACCTATCTCAGCGATCTGTCTATTTCGTTCATCCATAGTTGCCTGACTCCCCGTC
GTGTAGATAACTACGATACGGGAGGGCTTACCATCTGGCCCCAGTGCTGCAATGATACCGCGAGACCCAC
GCTCACCGGCTCCAGATTTATCAGCAATAAACCAGCCAGCCGGAAGGGCCGAGCGCAGAAGTGGTCCTGC
AACTTTATCCGCCTCCATCCAGTCTATTAATTGTTGCCGGGAAGCTAGAGTAAGTAGTTCGCCAGTTAAT
AGTTTGCGCAACGTTGTTGCCATTGCTACAGGCATCGTGGTGTCACGCTCGTCGTTTGGTATGGCTTCAT
TCAGCTCCGGTTCCCAACGATCAAGGCGAGTTACATGATCCCCCATGTTGTGCAAAAAAGCGGTTAGCTC
CTTCGGTCCTCCGATCGTTGTCAGAAGTAAGTTGGCCGCAGTGTTATCACTCATGGTTATGGCAGCACTG
CATAATTCTCTTACTGTCATGCCATCCGTAAGATGCTTTTCTGTGACTGGTGAGTACTCAACCAAGTCAT
TCTGAGAATAGTGTATGCGGCGACCGAGTTGCTCTTGCCCGGCGTCAATACGGGATAATACCGCGCCACA
TAGCAGAACTTTAAAAGTGCTCATCATTGGAAAACGTTC
Features (pLannotate 1.2.2; 6 found; start..end, strand, type, name):
    184..288     -  promoter       AmpR promoter: bla
    326..343     +  protein_bind   attB1 (fragment): mutant version of attB; recombination site for the Gateway® BP reaction BP Clonase™
    395..635     +  promoter       U6 promoter: RNA polymerase III promoter for human U6 snRNA
    664..739     +  misc_RNA       gRNA scaffold: guide RNA scaffold for the Streptococcus pyogenes CRISPR/Cas9 system
    843..1431    -  rep_origin     ori: high-copy-number ColE1/pMB1/pBR322/pUC origin of replication
   1602..183     -  CDS            AmpR (across the origin): β-lactamase; bla; confers resistance to ampicillin, carbenicillin, and related antibiotics
