[The description below was written by a language model from this plasmid's Addgene catalogue record and pLannotate feature annotations shown in this document.]
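Description:
BPK1520-FXR1-N202S-gRNA is a small (about 2.3 kb) CRISPR guide RNA expression plasmid built on the BPK1520 SpCas9 gRNA backbone. It is propagated in E. coli as a high-copy plasmid through a ColE1/pUC-type origin of replication. Selection is by ampicillin, conferred by a β-lactamase (AmpR) gene driven by its native bla promoter. The plasmid has no mammalian selection marker, reporter or Cas9 coding sequence in the annotated features, so the nuclease has to be supplied from a separate source.

The payload is a single guide RNA cassette. A human U6 promoter, recognised by RNA polymerase III, drives transcription of a spacer targeting human FXR1. The spacer is fused directly to the Streptococcus pyogenes Cas9 gRNA scaffold, and the short gap between the annotated promoter and scaffold corresponds to its position. A fragment of an attB1 Gateway recombination site lies upstream of the U6 promoter; it appears to be a remnant of the backbone's history and has no evident role in this construct.

As the name and insert description indicate, the guide is intended to direct SpCas9 to the FXR1 locus so that the N202S amino acid substitution can be introduced. A precise change of this kind would normally also need a co-delivered Cas9 and a repair template carrying the mutation, but the record does not describe those components or the cell lines used. The stated purpose is simply to express a gRNA for FXR1, and the associated work concerns the FXR1 network as a signaling scaffold in actomyosin remodeling.
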