Addgene plasmid #225481: BPK1520-FXR1-N202S-gRNA
Purpose: Express gRNA for FXR1
Depositing lab: Christine Mayr. Depositing organization: Memorial Sloan-Kettering Cancer Center. Publication: The FXR1 network acts as signaling scaffold for actomyosin remodeling. Chen X, Fansler MM, Janjoš U, Ule J, Mayr C. Cell. 5 August 2024. doi: 10.1016/j.cell.2024.07.015. PubMed 37961296.
Backbone
  Vector backbone: SpCas9 gRNA backbone
  Backbone manufacturer: Keith Joung (Addgene # 65777)
  Vector type: CRISPR
Growth in bacteria
  Bacterial resistance: Ampicillin, 100 μg/mL
  Growth temperature: 37°C
  Growth strain: DH5alpha
  Copy number: High Copy
Gene/Insert
  Gene/Insert name: gRNA for editing FXR1-N202S
  gRNA/shRNA sequence: CAGAAATGAAGAGGCCACTAAGC
  Species: H. sapiens (human)
  Entrez Gene: FXR1 (a.k.a. CMYP9A, CMYP9B, FXR1P, MYOPMIL, MYORIBF)
  Promoter: hU6
  Cloning method: Other
Terms and licenses: Academic/Nonprofit Terms; Industry Terms: Not Available to Industry
Depositor comments: Please visit https://doi.org/10.1101/2023.11.05.565677 for bioRxiv preprint.
How to cite: BPK1520-FXR1-N202S-gRNA was a gift from Christine Mayr (Addgene plasmid # 225481 ; http://n2t.net/addgene:225481 ; RRID:Addgene_225481)
